>Addgene plasmid #175471 | MSNA-c029 | addgene full sequence | sequence record 353253 | Addgene NGS Result
CTAGAAATAATTTTGTTTAACTTTAAGAAGGAGATATACATATGCACCATCATCATCATCATTCTTCTGG
TGTAGATCTGGGTACCGAGAACCTGTACTTCCAATCCATGCCCAAAACGATCAGTGTGCGTGTGACCACC
ATGGATGCAGAGCTGGAGTTTGCCATCCAGCCCAACACCACCGGGAAGCAGCTATTTGACCAGGTGGTGA
AAACTATTGGCTTGAGGGAAGTTTGGTTCTTTGGTCTGCAGTACCAGGACACTAAAGGTTTCTCCACCTG
GCTGAAACTCAATAAGAAGGTGACTGCCCAGGATGTGCGGAAGGAAAGCCCCCTGCTCTTTAAGTTCCGT
GCCAAGTTCTACCCTGAGGATGTGTCCGAGGAATTGATTCAGGACATCACTCAGCGCCTGTTCTTTCTGC
AAGTGAAAGAGGGCATTCTCAATGATGATATTTACTGCCCGCCTGAGACCGCTGTGCTGCTGGCCTCGTA
TGCTGTCCAGTCTAAGTATGGCGACTTCAATAAGGAAGTGCATAAGTCTGGCTACCTGGCCGGAGACAAG
TTGCTCCCGCAGAGAGTCCTGGAACAGCACAAACTCAACAAGGACCAGTGGGAGGAGCGGATCCAGGTGT
GGCATGAGGAACACCGTGGCATGCTCAGGGAGGATGCTGTCCTGGAATATCTGAAGATTGCTCAAGATCT
GGAGATGTATGGTGTGAACTACTTCAGCATCAAGAACAAGAAAGGCTCAGAGCTGTGGCTGGGGGTGGAT
GCCCTGGGTCTCAACATCTATGAGCAGAATGACAGACTAACTCCCAAGATAGGCTTCCCCTGGAGTGAAA
TCAGGAACATCTCTTTCAATGATAAGAAATTTGTCATCAAGCCCATTGACAAAAAAGCCCCGGACTTCGT
CTTCTATGCTCCCCGGCTGCGGATTAACAAGCGGATCCGGGCCTTGTGCATGGGGAACGCTGAACTATAC
ATGCGCCGTCGCAAGCCTGATACCATTGAGGTGCAGCAGATGAAGGCACAGGCCCGGGAGGAGAAGCACC
AGAAGCAGATGGAGCGTGCTATGCTGGAAAATGAGAAGAAGAAGCGTGAAATGGCAGAGAAGGAGAAAGA
GAAGATTGAACGGGAGAAGGAGGAGTGACAGTAAAGGTGGATACGGATCCGAATTCGAGCTCCGTCGACA
AGCTTGCGGCCGCACTCGAGCACCACCACCACCACCACTGAGATCCGGCTGCTAACAAAGCCCGAAAGGA
AGCTGAGTTGGCTGCTGCCACCGCTGAGCAATAACTAGCATAACCCCTTGGGGCCTCTAAACGGGTCTTG
AGGGGTTTTTTGCTGAAAGGAGGAACTATATCCGGATTGGCGAATGGG
[124 nt withheld, positions 1379-1502]
C
[91 nt withheld, positions 1504-1594]
A
[49 nt withheld, positions 1596-1644]
CCTTTGACGTTGGAGTCCACGTTCTTT
[37 nt withheld, positions 1672-1708]
ACCCTATCTCGGTCTATTCTTTTGATTTATAAGGGATTTTGCCGATTTCGGCCTATTGGTTAAAAAATGA
GCTGATTTAACAAAAATTTAACGCGAATTTTAACAAAATATTAACGCTTACAATTTAGGTGGCACTTTTC
GGGGAAATGTGCGCGGAACCCCTATTTGTTTATTTTTCTAAATACATTCAAATATGTATCCGCTCATGAA
TTAATTCTTAGAAAAACTCATCGAGCATCAAATGAAACTGCAATTTATTCATATCAGGATTATCAATACC
ATATTTTTGAAAAAGCCGTTTCTGTAATGAAGGAGAAAACTCACCGAGGCAGTTCCATAGGATGGCAAGA
TCCTGGTATCGGTCTGCGATTCCGACTCGTCCAACATCAATACAACCTATTAATTTCCCCTCGTCAAAAA
TAAGGTTATCAAGTGAGAAATCACCATGAGTGACGACTGAATCCGGTGAGAATGGCAAAAGTTTATGCAT
TTCTTTCCAGACTTGTTCAACAGGCCAGCCATTACGCTCGTCATCAAAATCACTCGCATCAACCAAACCG
TTATTCATTCGTGATTGCGCCTGAGCGAGACGAAATACGCGATCGCTGTTAAAAGGACAATTACAAACAG
GAATCGAATGCAACCGGCGCAGGAACACTGCCAGCGCATCAACAATATTTTCACCTGAATCAGGATATTC
TTCTAATACCTGGAATGCTGTTTTCCCGGGGATCGCAGTGGTGAGTAACCATGCATCATCAGGAGTACGG
ATAAAATGCTTGATGGTCGGAAGAGGCATAAATTCCGTCAGCCAGTTTAGTCTGACCATCTCATCTGTAA
CATCATTGGCAACGCTACCTTTGCCATGTTTCAGAAACAACTCTGGCGCATCGGGCTTCCCATACAATCG
ATAGATTGTCGCACCTGATTGCCCGACATTATCGCGAGCCCATTTATACCCATATAAATCAGCATCCATG
TTGGAATTTAATCGCGGCCTAGAGCAAGACGTTTCCCGTTGAATATGGCTCATAACACCCCTTGTATTAC
TGTTTATGTAAGCAGACAGTTTTATTGTTCATGACCAAAATCCCTTAACGTGAGTTTTCGTTCCACTGAG
CGTCAGACCCCGTAGAAAAGATCAAAGGATCTTCTTGAGATCCTTTTTTTCTGCGCGTAATCTGCTGCTT
GCAAACAAAAAAACCACCGCTACCAGCGGTGGTTTGTTTGCCGGATCAAGAGCTACCAACTCTTTTTCCG
AAGGTAACTGGCTTCAGCAGAGCGCAGATACCAAATACTGTCCTTCTAGTGTAGCCGTAGTTAGGCCACC
ACTTCAAGAACTCTGTAGCACCGCCTACATACCTCGCTCTGCTAATCCTGTTACCAGTGGCTGCTGCCAG
TGGCGATAAGTCGTGTCTTACCGGGTTGGACTCAAGACGATAGTTACCGGATAAGGCGCAGCGGTCGGGC
TGAACGGGGGGTTCGTGCACACAGCCCAGCTTGGAGCGAACGACCTACACCGAACTGAGATACCTACAGC
GTGAGCTATGAGAAAGCGCCACGCTTCCCGAAGGGAGAAAGGCGGACAGGTATCCGGTAAGCGGCAGGGT
CGGAACAGGAGAGCGCACGAGGGAGCTTCCAGGGGGAAACGCCTGGTATCTTTATAGTCCTGTCGGGTTT
CGCCACCTCTGACTTGAGCGTCGATTTTTGTGATGCTCGTCAGGGGGGCGGAGCCTATGGAAAAACGCCA
GCAACGCGGCCTTTTTACGGTTCCTGGCCTTTTGCTGGCCTTTTGCTCACATGTTCTTTCCTGCGTTATC
CCCTGATTCTGTGGATAACCGTATTACCGCCTTTGAGTGAGCTGATACCGCTCGCCGCAGCCGAACGACC
GAGCGCAGCGAGTCAGTGAGCGAGGAAGCGGAAGAGCGCCTGATGCGGTATTTTCTCCTTACGCATCTGT
GCGGTATTTCACACCGCAATGGTGCACTCTCAGTACAATCTGCTCTGATGCCGCATAGTTAAGCCAGTAT
ACACTCCGCTATCGCTACGTGACTGGGTCATGGCTGCGCCCCGACACCCGCCAACACCCGCTGACGCGCC
CTGACGGGCTTGTCTGCTCCCGGCATCCGCTTACAGACAAGCTGTGACCGTCTCCGGGAGCTGCATGTGT
CAGAGGTTTTCACCGTCATCACCGAAACGCGCGAGGCAGCTGCGGTAAAGCTCATCAGCGTGGTCGTGAA
GCGATTCACAGATGTCTGCCTGTTCATCCGCGTCCAGCTCGTTGAGTTTCTCCAGAAGCGTTAATGTCTG
GCTTCTGATAAAGCGGGCCATGTTAAGGGCGGTTTTTTCCTGTTTGGTCACTGATGCCTCCGTGTAAGGG
GGATTTCTGTTCATGGGGGTAATGATACCGATGAAACGAGAGAGGATGCTCACGATACGGGTTACTGATG
ATGAACATGCCCGGTTACTGGAACGTTGTGAGGGTAAACAACTGGCGGTATGGATGCGGCGGGACCAGAG
AAAAATCACTCAGGGTCAATGCCAGCGCTTCGTTAATACAGATGTAGGTGTTCCACAGGGTAGCCAGCAG
CATCCTGCGATGCAGATCCGGAACATAATGGTGCAGGGCGCTGACTTCCGCGTTTCCAGACTTTACGAAA
CACGGAAACCGAAGACCATTCATGTTGTTGCTCAGGTCGCAGACGTTTTGCAGCAGCAGTCGCTTCACGT
TCGCTCGCGTATCGGTGATTCATTCTGCTAACCAGTAAGGCAACCCCGCCAGCCTAGCCGGGTCCTCAAC
GACAGGAGCACGATCATGCGCACCCGTGGGGCCGCCATGCCGGCGATAATGGCCTGCTTCTCGCCGAAAC
GTTTGGTGGCGGGACCAGTGACGAAGGCTTGAGCGAGGGCGTGCAAGATTCCGAATACCGCAAGCGACAG
GCCGATCATCGTCGCGCTCCAGCGAAAGCGGTCCTCGCCGAAAATGACCCAGAGCGCTGCCGGCACCTGT
CCTACGAGTTGCATGATAAAGAAGACAGTCATAAGTGCGGCGACGATAGTCATGCCCCGCGCCCACCGGA
AGGAGCTGACTGGGTTGAAGGCTCTCAAGGGCATCGGTCGAGATCCCGGTGCCTAATGAGTGAGCTAACT
TACATTAATTGCGTTGCGCTCACTGCCCGCTTTCCAGTCGGGAAACCTGTCGTGCCAGCTGCATTAATGA
ATCGGCCAACGCGCGGGGAGAGGCGGTTTGCGTATTGGGCGCCAGGGTGGTTTTTCTTTTCACCAGTGAG
ACGGGCAACAGCTGATTGCCCTTCACCGCCTGGCCCTGAGAGAGTTGCAGCAAGCGGTCCACGCTGGTTT
GCCCCAGCAGGCGAAAATCCTGTTTGATGGTGGTTAACGGCGGGATATAACATGAGCTGTCTTCGGTATC
GTCGTATCCCACTACCGAGATATCCGCACCAACGCGCAGCCCGGACTCGGTAATGGCGCGCATTGCGCCC
AGCGCCATCTGATCGTTGGCAACCAGCATCGCAGTGGGAACGATGCCCTCATTCAGCATTTGCATGGTTT
GTTGAAAACCGGACATGGCACTCCAGTCGCCTTCCCGTTCCGCTATCGGCTGAATTTGATTGCGAGTGAG
ATATTTATGCCAGCCAGCCAGACGCAGACGCGCCGAGACAGAACTTAATGGGCCCGCTAACAGCGCGATT
TGCTGGTGACCCAATGCGACCAGATGCTCCACGCCCAGTCGCGTACCGTCTTCATGGGAGAAAATAATAC
TGTTGATGGGTGTCTGGTCAGAGACATCAAGAAATAACGCCGGAACATTAGTGCAGGCAGCTTCCACAGC
AATGGCATCCTGGTCATCCAGCGGATAGTTAATGATCAGCCCACTGACGCGTTGCGCGAGAAGATTGTGC
ACCGCCGCTTTACAGGCTTCGACGCCGCTTCGTTCTACCATCGACACCACCACGCTGGCACCCAGTTGAT
CGGCGCGAGATTTAATCGCCGCGACAATTTGCGACGGCGCGTGCAGGGCCAGACTGGAGGTGGCAACGCC
AATCAGCAACGACTGTTTGCCCGCCAGTTGTTGTGCCACGCGGTTGGGAATGTAATTCAGCTCCGCCATC
GCCGCTTCCACTTTTTCCCGCGTTTTCGCAGAAACGTGGCTGGCCTGGTTCACCACGCGGGAAACGGTCT
GATAAGAGACACCGGCATACTCTGCGACATCGTATAACGTTACTGGTTTCACATTCACCACCCTGAATTG
ACTCTCTTCCGGGCGCTATCATGCCATACCGCGAAAGGTTTTGCGCCATTCGATGGTGTCCGGGATCTCG
ACGCTCTCCCTTATGCGACTCCTGCATTAGGAAGCAGCCCAGTAGTAGGTTGAGGCCGTTGAGCACCGCC
GCCGCAAGGAATGGTGCATGCAAGGAGATGGCGCCCAACAGTCCCCCGGCCACGGGGCCTGCCACCATAC
CCACGCCGAAACAAGCGCTCATGAGCCCGAAGTGGCGAGCCCGATCTTCCCCATCGGTGATGTCGGCGAT
ATAGGCGCCAGCAACCGCACCTGTGGCGCCGGTGATGCCGGCCACGATGCGTCCGGCGTAGAGGATCGAG
ATCTCGATCCCGCGAAATTAATACGACTCACTATAGGGGAATTGTGAGCGGATAACAATTCCCCT
Features (pLannotate 1.2.2; 19 found; start..end, strand, type, name):
     12..34      +  RBS            RBS: efficient ribosome binding site from bacteriophage T7 gene 10 (Olins and Rangwala, 1989)
    108..1082    +  CDS            Msn (fragment): MOES_MOUSE - Experimental evidence at protein level: Swiss-Prot protein existence level 1. Ezrin-radixin-moesin (ERM) family protein that connects the actin cytoskeleton to the plasma membrane and thereby regulates the structure and function of specific domains of the cell cortex. Tethers actin filaments by oscillating between a resting and an activated state providing transient interactions between moesin and the actin cytoskeleton (By similarity). Once phosphorylated on its C-terminal threonine, moesin is activated leading to interaction with F-actin and cytoskeletal rearrangement (By simila
   1211..1228    +  CDS            9xHis (fragment): 9xHis affinity tag
   1238..1287    +  CDS            SET1 (fragment): solubility-enhancement tag derived from T7 phage gene 10B
   1295..1342    +  terminator     T7 terminator: transcription terminator for bacteriophage T7 RNA polymerase
   1379..1807    +  rep_origin     f1 ori (sequence partly withheld): f1 bacteriophage origin of replication; arrow indicates direction of (+) strand synthesis
   1860..1917    +  promoter       AmpR promoter (fragment): bla
   1926..2741    -  CDS            KanR: aminoglycoside phosphotransferase; aph(3')-Ia; confers resistance to kanamycin in bacteria or G418 (Geneticin®) in eukaryotes
   2863..3451    +  rep_origin     ori: high-copy-number ColE1/pMB1/pBR322/pUC origin of replication
   3637..3776    -  misc_feature   bom: basis of mobility region from pBR322
   3878..4069    -  CDS            rop: Rop protein, which maintains plasmids at low copy number; rop
   4086..4466    +  CDS            YPB1_ECOLX: Protein predicted: Swiss-Prot protein existence level 4. From Escherichia coli.
   4538..4829    -  CDS            TcR (fragment): tetracycline efflux protein; tet; confers resistance to tetracycline
   4844..4865    -  protein_bind   CAP binding site: CAP binding activates transcription in the presence of cAMP. E. coli catabolite activator protein
   4878..5960    -  CDS            lacI: lac repressor; lacI; The lac repressor binds to the lac operator to inhibit transcription in E. coli. This inhibition can be relieved by adding lactose or isopropyl-β-D-thiogalactopyranoside (IPTG).
   5961..6038    -  promoter       lacI promoter: lacI
   6046..6325    -  CDS            TcR (fragment): tetracycline efflux protein; tet; confers resistance to tetracycline
   6347..6365    +  promoter       T7 promoter: promoter for bacteriophage T7 RNA polymerase
   6366..6390    +  protein_bind   lac operator: The lac repressor binds to the lac operator to inhibit transcription in E. coli. This inhibition can be relieved by adding lactose or isopropyl-β-D-thiogalactopyranoside (IPTG). lac repressor encoded by lacI
