[The description below was written by a language model from this plasmid's Addgene catalogue record and pLannotate feature annotations shown in this document.]
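Description:
MSNA-c029 is a bacterial expression plasmid built on the pNIC28-Bsa4 backbone, a pET-style vector designed for ligation-independent cloning. It encodes the FERM domain of human moesin (MSN), residues M1 to E346, carrying two point mutations, L281R and H288A, that reduce binding to CD44. The insert is fused at its N terminus to a His6 tag followed by a TEV protease cleavage site, allowing metal-affinity purification and subsequent tag removal. The automated annotation labels the coding region as a fragment of mouse moesin, which reflects the close similarity of the orthologues rather than the catalogued species. It does not separately annotate the N-terminal tag, although there is room for it between the ribosome binding site and the moesin match. The short His-tag and T7 gene 10-derived fragments annotated downstream of the insert appear to be residual vector sequence lying beyond the insert, not part of the described fusion.

Expression is driven by a T7 promoter with an adjacent lac operator and the T7 gene 10 ribosome binding site, and is ended by the T7 terminator. A plasmid-borne lacI gene supplies repressor, so transcription is held off until IPTG induction in a host providing T7 RNA polymerase; the depositor notes use of a BL21(DE3) derivative carrying a rare-codon plasmid. The plasmid is maintained through a ColE1/pBR322-type origin with bom and rop elements (the catalogue lists it as high copy, although rop normally lowers copy number), is selected with kanamycin via aph(3')-Ia, and also contains an f1 origin and tetracycline-resistance gene remnants from the pBR322 lineage.

The construct yields a binding-deficient FERM domain, suited as a comparator to wild-type protein in studies of the moesin–CD44 interaction and its inhibitors.
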