Addgene plasmid #175471: MSNA-c029
Purpose: Protein expression in bacterial cells. FERM domain, M1-E346. Contains L281R and H288A point mutations that reduce binding to CD44.
Depositing lab: Opher Gileadi. Depositing organization: University of Oxford. Publication: Discovery of FERM domain protein-protein interaction inhibitors for MSN and CD44 as a potential therapeutic approach for Alzheimer's disease. Du Y, Bradshaw WJ, Leisner TM, Annor-Gyamfi JK, Qian K, Bashore FM, Sikdar A, Nwogbo FO, Ivanov AA, Frye SV, Gileadi O, Brennan PE, Levey AI, Axtman AD, Pearce KH, Fu H, Katis VL. J Biol Chem. 2023 Oct 20:105382. doi: 10.1016/j.jbc.2023.105382. PubMed 37866628.
Backbone
  Vector backbone: pNIC28-Bsa4
  Vector type: Bacterial Expression
Growth in bacteria
  Bacterial resistance: Kanamycin, 50 μg/mL
  Growth temperature: 37°C
  Growth strain: DH5alpha
  Copy number: High Copy
Gene/Insert
  Gene/Insert name: MSN (alt name: HEL70|IMD50)
  Species: H. sapiens (human)
  Mutation: L281R, H288A
  Entrez Gene: MSN (a.k.a. HEL70, IMD50)
  Tag / fusion protein: His6-TEV (N terminal on insert)
  Cloning method: Ligation Independent Cloning
Terms and licenses: Academic/Nonprofit Terms; Industry Terms: Not Available to Industry
Depositor comments: Ligation-independent cloning 5' site GTACTTCCAATCCAT; 3' site TATCCACCTTTACT. Gileadi lab uses BL21(DE3)-R3-pRARE2 cells for expression.
How to cite: MSNA-c029 was a gift from Opher Gileadi (Addgene plasmid # 175471 ; http://n2t.net/addgene:175471 ; RRID:Addgene_175471)
