>Addgene plasmid #175471 | MSNA-c029 | depositor partial sequence | sequence record 340383 | Coding sequence (including tags)
CATATGCACCATCATCATCATCATTCTTCTGGTGTAGATCTGGGTACCGAGAACCTGTACTTCCAATCCA
TGCCCAAAACGATCAGTGTGCGTGTGACCACCATGGATGCAGAGCTGGAGTTTGCCATCCAGCCCAACAC
CACCGGGAAGCAGCTATTTGACCAGGTGGTGAAAACTATTGGCTTGAGGGAAGTTTGGTTCTTTGGTCTG
CAGTACCAGGACACTAAAGGTTTCTCCACCTGGCTGAAACTCAATAAGAAGGTGACTGCCCAGGATGTGC
GGAAGGAAAGCCCCCTGCTCTTTAAGTTCCGTGCCAAGTTCTACCCTGAGGATGTGTCCGAGGAATTGAT
TCAGGACATCACTCAGCGCCTGTTCTTTCTGCAAGTGAAAGAGGGCATTCTCAATGATGATATTTACTGC
CCGCCTGAGACCGCTGTGCTGCTGGCCTCGTATGCTGTCCAGTCTAAGTATGGCGACTTCAATAAGGAAG
TGCATAAGTCTGGCTACCTGGCCGGAGACAAGTTGCTCCCGCAGAGAGTCCTGGAACAGCACAAACTCAA
CAAGGACCAGTGGGAGGAGCGGATCCAGGTGTGGCATGAGGAACACCGTGGCATGCTCAGGGAGGATGCT
GTCCTGGAATATCTGAAGATTGCTCAAGATCTGGAGATGTATGGTGTGAACTACTTCAGCATCAAGAACA
AGAAAGGCTCAGAGCTGTGGCTGGGGGTGGATGCCCTGGGTCTCAACATCTATGAGCAGAATGACAGACT
AACTCCCAAGATAGGCTTCCCCTGGAGTGAAATCAGGAACATCTCTTTCAATGATAAGAAATTTGTCATC
AAGCCCATTGACAAAAAAGCCCCGGACTTCGTCTTCTATGCTCCCCGGCTGCGGATTAACAAGCGGATCC
GGGCCTTGTGCATGGGGAACGCTGAACTATACATGCGCCGTCGCAAGCCTGATACCATTGAGGTGCAGCA
GATGAAGGCACAGGCCCGGGAGGAGAAGCACCAGAAGCAGATGGAGCGTGCTATGCTGGAAAATGAGAAG
AAGAAGCGTGAAATGGCAGAGAAGGAGAAAGAGAAGATTGAACGGGAGAAGGAGGAGTGACAGTAAAGGT
GGATACGGATCCGAA
